Addgene plasmid #193429: pNC-BiFC-ED4
Purpose: (Empty Backbone) Nimble cloning-compatible vector for plant BiFC
Depositing lab: Pu Yan. Depositing organization: Chinese Academy of Tropical Agricultural Sciences. Publication: A Nimble Cloning-compatible vector system for high-throughput gene functional analysis in plants. Yan P, Tuo D, Shen W, Deng H, Zhou P, Gao X. Plant Commun. 2023 Mar 13;4(2):100471. doi: 10.1016/j.xplc.2022.100471. Epub 2022 Nov 9. PubMed 36352791.
Backbone
  Vector backbone: pGreen0029
  Vector type: Plant Expression
Growth in bacteria
  Bacterial resistance: Kanamycin, 50 μg/mL
  Growth temperature: 37°C
  Growth strain: ccdB Survival
  Copy number: High Copy
Gene/Insert
  Gene/Insert name: None
Terms and licenses: Academic/Nonprofit Terms; Industry Terms: Not Available to Industry
Depositor comments: NC frame-nEYFP and NC frame-cEYFP
How to cite: pNC-BiFC-ED4 was a gift from Pu Yan (Addgene plasmid # 193429 ; http://n2t.net/addgene:193429 ; RRID:Addgene_193429)
