[The description below was written by a language model from this plasmid's Addgene catalogue record and pLannotate feature annotations shown in this document.]
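Description:
pNC-BiFC-ED4 is an empty plant expression backbone built on the pGreen0029 binary vector and designed for bimolecular fluorescence complementation (BiFC) assays with inserts introduced by Nimble Cloning. In E. coli it replicates from a high-copy ColE1/pUC-type origin and is selected with kanamycin through an aph(3')-Ia KanR gene. It also carries the pSa origin characteristic of pGreen vectors, which supports replication in Agrobacterium when the replication functions are supplied in trans. Because it contains ccdB, it is propagated in a ccdB-tolerant strain. Left and right nopaline-type T-DNA border repeats define the transferred region, which includes a NOS promoter–nptII (neo)–NOS terminator cassette for kanamycin-type selection in plant cells.

The payload consists of two divergently oriented expression units within one T-DNA, described by the depositor as NC frame-nEYFP and NC frame-cEYFP. Each unit has an enhanced CaMV 35S promoter with a duplicated enhancer, a TEV-type 5' leader element, a cloning frame holding a cat promoter-driven ccdB counterselection gene, a split fluorescent protein fragment, and a CaMV poly(A) signal. The annotation software labels the fragments as VN173 and a partial VC155 of mVenus, closely related to the EYFP halves named by the depositor. In both units the fragment lies downstream of the cloning frame, so each gene of interest that replaces ccdB would be fused at its C-terminus to a reporter half. A chloramphenicol resistance gene sits between the two units. Expressing both candidate partners from one plasmid allows protein–protein interactions to be tested in plant cells, with fluorescence reconstituted when the partners associate. No insert is present in the deposited form.
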