Features (pLannotate 1.2.2; 35 found; start..end, strand, type, name):
      7..27      -  CDS            lacZα (fragment): LacZα fragment of β-galactosidase; lacZ fragment
    118..789     +  promoter       CaMV 35S promoter (enhanced): cauliflower mosaic virus 35S promoter with a duplicated enhancer region
    824..860     +  ncRNA          PK1-TEV CVMV: Accession: RF01102 - 5'-leader pseudoknot of TEV/CVMV
   1112..1214    +  promoter       cat promoter: promoter of the E. coli cat gene encoding chloramphenicol acetyltransferase
   1245..1547    +  CDS            ccdB: CCDB_ECOLI - Also known as G, letB, letD. Experimental evidence at protein level: Swiss-Prot protein existence level 1. Toxic component of a type II toxin-antitoxin (TA) system, functioning in plasmid maintainence. Responsible for the post- segregational killing (PSK) of plasmid-free cells, also referred to as a plasmid addiction system. Half-life of over 2 hours. Cell killing by CcdB is accompanied by filamentation, defects in chromosome and plasmid segregation, defects in cell division, formation of anucleate cells, decreased DNA synthesis and plasmid loss. Interferes with the activity of DN
   1608..2126    +  CDS            VN173: N-terminal fragment of mVenus for use in bimolecular fluorescence complementation (BiFC) (Kodama and Hu, 2010)
   2199..2358    +  polyA_signal   CaMV poly(A) signal (fragment): cauliflower mosaic virus polyadenylation signal
   2367..2459    +  promoter       cat promoter (fragment): promoter of the E. coli cat gene encoding chloramphenicol acetyltransferase
   2460..3118    +  CDS            CmR: chloramphenicol acetyltransferase; cat; confers resistance to chloramphenicol
   3226..3385    -  polyA_signal   CaMV poly(A) signal (fragment): cauliflower mosaic virus polyadenylation signal
   3455..3645    -  CDS            VC155 (fragment): C-terminal fragment of mVenus for use in bimolecular fluorescence complementation (BiFC) (Kodama and Hu, 2010)
   3710..4012    -  CDS            ccdB: CCDB_ECOLI - Also known as G, letB, letD. Experimental evidence at protein level: Swiss-Prot protein existence level 1. Toxic component of a type II toxin-antitoxin (TA) system, functioning in plasmid maintainence. Responsible for the post- segregational killing (PSK) of plasmid-free cells, also referred to as a plasmid addiction system. Half-life of over 2 hours. Cell killing by CcdB is accompanied by filamentation, defects in chromosome and plasmid segregation, defects in cell division, formation of anucleate cells, decreased DNA synthesis and plasmid loss. Interferes with the activity of DN
   4043..4145    -  promoter       cat promoter: promoter of the E. coli cat gene encoding chloramphenicol acetyltransferase
   4395..4431    -  ncRNA          PK1-TEV CVMV: Accession: RF01102 - 5'-leader pseudoknot of TEV/CVMV
   4468..5139    -  promoter       CaMV 35S promoter (enhanced): cauliflower mosaic virus 35S promoter with a duplicated enhancer region
   5230..5251    +  CDS            lacZα (fragment): LacZα fragment of β-galactosidase; lacZ fragment
   5250..5310    -  misc_feature   MCS (fragment): pBluescript multiple cloning site
   5323..5341    -  promoter       T3 promoter: promoter for bacteriophage T3 RNA polymerase
   5386..5402    -  protein_bind   lac operator: The lac repressor binds to the lac operator to inhibit transcription in E. coli. This inhibition can be relieved by adding lactose or isopropyl-β-D-thiogalactopyranoside (IPTG). lac repressor encoded by lacI
   5410..5440    -  promoter       lac promoter: promoter for the E. coli lac operon
   5455..5476    -  protein_bind   CAP binding site: CAP binding activates transcription in the presence of cAMP. E. coli catabolite activator protein
   5489..5581    -  CDS            lacI (fragment): lac repressor; lacI; The lac repressor binds to the lac operator to inhibit transcription in E. coli. This inhibition can be relieved by adding lactose or isopropyl-β-D-thiogalactopyranoside (IPTG).
   5583..5707    -  rep_origin     RSF ori (fragment): Plasmids containing the RSF 1030 origin of replication can be propagated in E. coli cells that contain additional plasmids with compatible origins.
   5715..5739    +  misc_feature   RB T-DNA repeat: right border repeat from nopaline C58 T-DNA
   5890..6325    -  rep_origin     pSa ori: origin of replication from bacterial plasmid pSa
   6330..6431    -  CDS            TRA2_ECOLX (fragment): Protein predicted: Swiss-Prot protein existence level 4. Required for transposition of transposon Tn903. From Escherichia coli.
   6616..7431    +  CDS            KanR: aminoglycoside phosphotransferase; aph(3')-Ia; confers resistance to kanamycin in bacteria or G418 (Geneticin®) in eukaryotes
   7532..8120    +  rep_origin     ori: high-copy-number ColE1/pMB1/pBR322/pUC origin of replication
   8187..8209    +  misc_feature   LB T-DNA repeat: left border repeat from nopaline C58 T-DNA (truncated)
   8233..8485    -  terminator     NOS terminator: nopaline synthase terminator and poly(A) signal
   8528..9319    -  CDS            neo: KKA2_KLEPN - Also known as kan, nptII. Experimental evidence at protein level: Swiss-Prot protein existence level 1. Resistance to kanamycin, neomycin, paromomycin, ribostamycin, butirosin and gentamicin B. From Klebsiella pneumoniae.
   9353..9532    -  promoter       NOS promoter: nopaline synthase promoter
   9642..9797    -  CDS            lacZα (fragment): LacZα fragment of β-galactosidase; lacZ fragment
   9805..9823    +  promoter       T7 promoter: promoter for bacteriophage T7 RNA polymerase
   9832..7       -  misc_feature   MCS (fragment) (across the origin): pBluescript multiple cloning site
>Addgene plasmid #193429 | pNC-BiFC-ED4 | addgene full sequence | sequence record 380187 | Addgene NGS Result
AAGCTTGTTGTAAAACGACGGCCAGTGCCGGCGCGCCACCGGTCAACATGTGGAGCACGACACACTTGTC
TACTCCAAAAATATCAAAGATACAGTCTCAGAAGACCAAAGGGCAATTGAGACTTTTCAACAAAGGGTAA
TATCCGGAAACCTCCTCGGATTCCATTGCCCAGCTATCTGTCACTTTATTGTGAAGATAGTGGAAAAGGA
AGGTGGCTCCTACAAATGCCATCATTGCGATAAAGGAAAGGCCATCGTTGAAGATGCCTCTGCCGACAGT
GGTCCCAAAGATGGACCCCCACCCACGAGGAGCATCGTGGAAAAAGAAGACGTTCCAACCACGTCTTCAA
AGCAAGTGGATTGATGTGATAACATGGTGGAGCACGACACACTTGTCTACTCCAAAAATATCAAAGATAC
AGTCTCAGAAGACCAAAGGGCAATTGAGACTTTTCAACAAAGGGTAATATCCGGAAACCTCCTCGGATTC
CATTGCCCAGCTATCTGTCACTTTATTGTGAAGATAGTGGAAAAGGAAGGTGGCTCCTACAAATGCCATC
ATTGCGATAAAGGAAAGGCCATCGTTGAAGATGCCTCTGCCGACAGTGGTCCCAAAGATGGACCCCCACC
CACGAGGAGCATCGTGGAAAAAGAAGACGTTCCAACCACGTCTTCAAAGCAAGTGGATTGATGTGATATC
TCCACTGACGTAAGGGATGACGCACAATCCCACTATCCTTCGCAAGACCCTTCCTCTATATAAGGAAGTT
CATTTCATTTGGAGAGGACGTCGAGAGTTCTCAACACAACATATACAAAACAAACGAATCTCAAGCAATC
AAGCATTCTACTTCTATTGCAGCAATTTAAATCATTTCTTTTAAAGCAAAAGCAATTTTCTGAAAATTTT
CACCATTTACGAACGATAGCCAGTGGTCTCTGTCCAGTCCTGGCCTCGTCGGCCATTCTCGACTAAGTTG
GCAGCATCACCCGACGCACTTTGCGCCGAATAAATACCTGTGACGGAAGATCACTTCGCAGAATAAATAA
ATCCTGGTGTCCCTGTTGATACCGGGAAGCCCTGGGCCAACTTTTGGCGAAAATGAGACGTTGATCGGCA
CGTAAGAGGTTCCAACTTTCACCATAATGAAATAAGATCACTACCGGGCGTATTTTTTGAGTTATCGAGA
TTTTCAGGAGCTAAGGAAGCTAAACTTTTGCTGACGAGAACAGGGACTGGTGAAATGCAGTTTAAGGTTT
ACACCTATAAAAGAGAGAGCCGTTATCGTCTGTTTGTGGATGTACAGAGTGATATTATTGACACGCCTGG
GCGACGGATGGTGATCCCCCTGGCCAGTGCACGTCTGCTGTCAGATAAAGTCTCCCGTGAACTTTACCCG
GTGGTGCATATCGGGGATGAAAGCTGGCGCATGATGACCACCGATATGGCCAGTGTGCCGGTATCCGTTA
TCGGGGAAGAAGTGGCTGATCTCAGCCACCGCGAAAATGACATCAAAAACGCCATTAACCTGATGTTCTG
GGGAATATAAATGTCAGGCTCCCTTATACACAGGGCCAGTCTGGCCACTTGTGGTCTGCTGAGACCCATG
GTGAGCAAGGGCGAGGAGCTGTTCACCGGGGTGGTGCCCATCCTGGTCGAGCTGGACGGCGACGTAAACG
GCCACAAGTTCAGCGTGTCCGGCGAGGGCGAGGGCGATGCCACCTACGGCAAGCTGACCCTGAAGTTCAT
CTGCACCACCGGCAAGCTGCCCGTGCCCTGGCCCACCCTCGTGACCACCTTCGGCTACGGCCTGCAGTGC
TTCGCCCGCTACCCCGACCACATGAAGCAGCACGACTTCTTCAAGTCCGCCATGCCCGAAGGCTACGTCC
AGGAGCGCACCATCTTCTTCAAGGACGACGGCAACTACAAGACCCGCGCCGAGGTGAAGTTCGAGGGCGA
CACCCTGGTGAACCGCATCGAGCTGAAGGGCATCGACTTCAAGGAGGACGGCAACATCCTGGGGCACAAG
CTGGAGTACAACTACAACAGCCACAACGTCTATATCATGGCCGACAAGCAGAAGAACGGCATCAAGGTGA
ACTTCAAGATCCGCCACAACATCGAGGACTGAAGATCCACCTGATCTAGAGTCCGCAAAAATCACCAGTC
TCTCTCTACAAATCTATCTCTCTCTATTTTTCTCCAGAATAATGTGTGAGTAGTTCCCAGATAAGGGAAT
TAGGGTTCTTATAGGGTTTCGCTCATGTGTTGAGCATATAAGAAACCCTTAGTATGTATTTGTATTTGTA
AAATACTTCTATCAATAAAATTTCTAATTCCTAAAACCAAAATCCAGTGACGCCCGGTAAGAGGTTCCAA
CTTTCACCATAATGAAATAAGATCACTACCGGGCGTATTTTTTGAGTTATCGAGATTTTCAGGAGCTAAG
GAAGCTAAAATGGAGAAAAAAATCACTGGATATACCACCGTTGATATATCCCAATGGCATCGTAAAGAAC
ATTTTGAGGCATTTCAGTCAGTTGTTCAATGTACCTATAACCAGACCGTTCAGCTGGATATTACGGCCTT
TTTAAAGACCGTAAAGAAAAATAAGCACAAGTTTTATCCGGCCTTTATTCACATTCTTGCCCGCCTGATG
AATGCTCATCCGGAGTTCCGTATGGCAATGAAAGACGGTGAGCTGGTGATATGGGATAGTGTTCACCCTT
GTTACACCGTTTTCCATGAGCAAACTGAAACGTTTTCATCGCTCTGGAGTGAATACCACGACGATTTCCG
GCAGTTTCTACACATATATTCGCAAGATGTGGCGTGTTACGGTGAAAACCTGGCCTATTTCCCTAAAGGG
TTTATTGAGAATATGTTTTTCGTCTCAGCCAATCCCTGGGTGAGTTTCACCAGTTTTGATTTAAACGTGG
CCAATATGGACAACTTCTTCGCCCCCGTTTTCACCATGGGCAAATATTATACGCAAGGCGACAAGGTGCT
GATGCCGCTGGCGATTCAGGTTCATCATGCCGTTTGTGATGGCTTCCATGTCGGCAGAATGCTTAATGAA
TTACAACAGTACTGCGATGAGTGGCAGGGGGGGCGTAAACGCCGCGTGGATCCGGCTTACTAAAAGCCAG
ATAACAGTATGCGTATTTGCGCGCTGATTTTTGCGGTATAAGAATATATACTGATATGTCGGTCCCATAA
GCGTCACTGGATTTTGGTTTTAGGAATTAGAAATTTTATTGATAGAAGTATTTTACAAATACAAATACAT
ACTAAGGGTTTCTTATATGCTCAACACATGAGCGAAACCCTATAAGAACCCTAATTCCCTTATCTGGGAA
CTACTCACACATTATTCTGGAGAAAAATAGAGAGAGATAGATTTGTAGAGAGAGACTGGTGATTTTTGCG
GACTCTAGATCAGGTGGATCTTCACTTGTACAGCTCGTCCATGCCGAGAGTGATCCCGGCGGCGGTCACG
AACTCCAGCAGGACCATGTGATCGCGCTTCTCGTTGGGGTCTTTGCTCAGGGCGGACTGGTAGCTCAGGT
AGTGGTTGTCGGGCAGCAGCACGGGGCCGTCGCCGATGGGGGTGTTCTGCTGGTAGTGGTCGGCGAGCTG
CACGCTGCCCCACTGGAAACATCCAGGTCTGGCCAGACTGGCCCTGTGTATAAGGGAGCCTGACATTTAT
ATTCCCCAGAACATCAGGTTAATGGCGTTTTTGATGTCATTTTCGCGGTGGCTGAGATCAGCCACTTCTT
CCCCGATAACGGATACCGGCACACTGGCCATATCGGTGGTCATCATGCGCCAGCTTTCATCCCCGATATG
CACCACCGGGTAAAGTTCACGGGAGACTTTATCTGACAGCAGACGTGCACTGGCCAGGGGGATCACCATC
CGTCGCCCAGGCGTGTCAATAATATCACTCTGTACATCCACAAACAGACGATAACGGCTCTCTCTTTTAT
AGGTGTAAACCTTAAACTGCATTTCACCAGTCCCTGTTCTCGTCAGCAAAAGTTTAGCTTCCTTAGCTCC
TGAAAATCTCGATAACTCAAAAAATACGCCCGGTAGTGATCTTATTTCATTATGGTGAAAGTTGGAACCT
CTTACGTGCCGATCAACGTCTCATTTTCGCCAAAAGTTGGCCCAGGGCTTCCCGGTATCAACAGGGACAC
CAGGATTTATTTATTCTGCGAAGTGATCTTCCGTCACAGGTATTTATTCGGCGCAAAGTGCGTCGGGTGA
TGCTGCCAACTTAGTCGAGAATGGCCGACGAGGCCACGCATGGTCGAGCCAACTCTGCTATCGTTCGTAA
ATGGTGAAAATTTTCAGAAAATTGCTTTTGCTTTAAAAGAAATGATTTAAATTGCTGCAATAGAAGTAGA
ATGCTTGATTGCTTGAGATTCGTTTGTTTTGTATATGTTGTGTTGAGAACTCTCGACGTCCTCTCCAAAT
GAAATGAACTTCCTTATATAGAGGAAGGGTCTTGCGAAGGATAGTGGGATTGTGCGTCATCCCTTACGTC
AGTGGAGATATCACATCAATCCACTTGCTTTGAAGACGTGGTTGGAACGTCTTCTTTTTCCACGATGCTC
CTCGTGGGTGGGGGTCCATCTTTGGGACCACTGTCGGCAGAGGCATCTTCAACGATGGCCTTTCCTTTAT
CGCAATGATGGCATTTGTAGGAGCCACCTTCCTTTTCCACTATCTTCACAATAAAGTGACAGATAGCTGG
GCAATGGAATCCGAGGAGGTTTCCGGATATTACCCTTTGTTGAAAAGTCTCAATTGCCCTTTGGTCTTCT
GAGACTGTATCTTTGATATTTTTGGAGTAGACAAGTGTGTCGTGCTCCACCATGTTATCACATCAATCCA
CTTGCTTTGAAGACGTGGTTGGAACGTCTTCTTTTTCCACGATGCTCCTCGTGGGTGGGGGTCCATCTTT
GGGACCACTGTCGGCAGAGGCATCTTCAACGATGGCCTTTCCTTTATCGCAATGATGGCATTTGTAGGAG
CCACCTTCCTTTTCCACTATCTTCACAATAAAGTGACAGATAGCTGGGCAATGGAATCCGAGGAGGTTTC
CGGATATTACCCTTTGTTGAAAAGTCTCAATTGCCCTTTGGTCTTCTGAGACTGTATCTTTGATATTTTT
GGAGTAGACAAGTGTGTCGTGCTCCACATGTTGACCGGTGGCGCGCCGGCACTGGCCGTCGTTTTACAAC
GAATTCCTGCAGCCCGGGGGATCCACTAGTTCTAGAGCGGCCGCCACCGCGGTGGAGCTCCAGCTTTTGT
TCCCTTTAGTGAGGGTTAATTGCGCGCTTGGCGTAATCATGGTCATAGCTGTTTCCTGTGTGAAATTGTT
ATCCGCTCACAATTCCACACAACATACGAGCCGGAAGCATAAAGTGTAAAGCCTGGGGTGCCTAATGAGT
GAGCTAACTCACATTAATTGCGTTGCGCTCACTGCCCGCTTTCCAGTCGGGAAACCTGTCGTGCCAGCTG
CATTAATGAATCGGCCAACGCGCGGGGAGAGGCGGTTTGCGTATTGGGCGCTCTTCCGCTTCCTCGCTCA
CTGACTCGCTGCGCTCGGTCGTTCGGCTGCGGCGAGCGGTATCAGCTCACTCAAAGGCGGTAATACGGTT
ATCCACAGAATCAGGGGATAACGCAGGAAAGAACATGAAGGCCTTGACAGGATATATTGGCGGGTAAACT
AAGTCGCTGTATGTGTTTGTTTGAGATCTAATTCCGGGGATCGGAAATCCAGAAGCCCGAGAGGTTGCCG
CCTTTCGGGCTTTTTCTTTTTCAAAAAAAAAAATTTATAAAACGATCTGTTGCGGCCGGCCGCCGGGTTG
TGGGCAAAGGCGCTCGACGGTGGGCAACCGCTTGCGGTTGTCCACGGGCGGAGCCGGTGCGCGTAGCGCA
TTGTCCACAAGCCAAGGGCGACCAATAATTGATATATATATTCATAATTGAAAAGCTAATTGAACATACT
ACTTGCTGTAACTACTTGCCGGAGCGAGGGGTGTTTGCAAGCTGTTGATCTGAAAGGGCTATTAGCGTTC
TCACGTGCCTTTTTGATTAGCGATTTCACGTGACCTTATTAGCGATTTCACGTACTCCGATTAGCGATTT
CACGTACCCTGATTAGCGATTTCACGTGGATAGTTTTTGGAGCGGGCCGGAAAGCCCCGTGAATCAAGGC
TTTGCGGGGCATTAGCGGTTTCACGTGGATAACTACCCTCTATCCACAGGCTTCCGGGGATAAAAAAGCC
CGCTCGACGGCGGGCTGTTGGATGGGGATCGCCTGAATCGCCCCATCATCCAGCCAGAAAGTGAGGGAGC
CACGGTTGATGAGAGCTTTGTTGTAGGTGGACCAGTTGGTGATTTTGAACTTTTGCTTTGCCACGGAACG
GTCTGCGTTGTCGGGAAGATGCGTGATCTGATCCTTCAACTCAGCAAAAGTTCGATTTATTCAACAAAGC
CACGTTGTGGCTCAAAATCTCTGATGTTACATTGCACAAGATAAAAATATATCATCATGAACAATAAAAC
TGTCTGCTTACATAAACAGTAATACAAGGGGTGTTATGAGCCATATTCAACGGGAAACGTCTTGCTCAAG
GCCGCGATTAAATTCCAACATGGATGCTGATTTATATGGGTATAAATGGGCTCGCGATAATGTCGGGCAA
TCAGGTGCGACAATCTACCGATTGTATGGGAAGCCCGATGCGCCAGAGTTGTTTCTGAAACATGGCAAAG
GTAGCGTTGCCAATGATGTTACAGATGAGATGGTCAGACTAAACTGGCTGACGGAATTTATGCCTCTTCC
GACCATCAAGCATTTTATCCGTACTCCTGATGATGCATGGTTACTCACCACTGCGATCCCAGGGAAAACA
GCATTCCAGGTATTAGAAGAATATCCTGATTCAGGTGAAAATATTGTTGATGCGCTGGCAGTGTTCCTGC
GCCGGTTGCATTCGATTCCTGTTTGTAATTGTCCTTTTAACAGCGATCGCGTATTTCGTCTCGCTCAGGC
GCAATCACGAATGAATAACGGTTTGGTTGATGCGAGTGATTTTGATGACGAGCGTAATGGCTGGCCTGTT
GAACAAGTCTGGAAAGAAATGCATAAACTTTTGCCATTCTCACCGGATTCAGTCGTCACTCATGGTGATT
TCTCACTTGATAACCTTATTTTTGACGAGGGGAAATTAATAGGTTGTATTGATGTTGGACGAGTCGGAAT
CGCAGACCGATACCAGGATCTTGCCATCCTATGGAACTGCCTCGGTGAGTTTTCTCCTTCATTACAGAAA
CGGCTTTTTCAAAAATATGGTATTGATAATCCTGATATGAATAAATTGCAGTTTCATTTGATGCTCGATG
AGTTTTTCTAATCAGAATTGGTTAATTGGTTGTAACCATGACCAAAATCCCTTAACGTGAGTTTTCGTTC
CACTGAGCGTCAGACCCCGTAGAAAAGATCAAAGGATCTTCTTGAGATCCTTTTTTTCTGCGCGTAATCT
GCTGCTTGCAAACAAAAAAACCACCGCTACCAGCGGTGGTTTGTTTGCCGGATCAAGAGCTACCAACTCT
TTTTCCGAAGGTAACTGGCTTCAGCAGAGCGCAGATACCAAATACTGTTCTTCTAGTGTAGCCGTAGTTA
GGCCACCACTTCAAGAACTCTGTAGCACCGCCTACATACCTCGCTCTGCTAATCCTGTTACCAGTGGCTG
CTGCCAGTGGCGATAAGTCGTGTCTTACCGGGTTGGACTCAAGACGATAGTTACCGGATAAGGCGCAGCG
GTCGGGCTGAACGGGGGGTTCGTGCACACAGCCCAGCTTGGAGCGAACGACCTACACCGAACTGAGATAC
CTACAGCGTGAGCTATGAGAAAGCGCCACGCTTCCCGAAGGGAGAAAGGCGGACAGGTATCCGGTAAGCG
GCAGGGTCGGAACAGGAGAGCGCACGAGGGAGCTTCCAGGGGGAAACGCCTGGTATCTTTATAGTCCTGT
CGGGTTTCGCCACCTCTGACTTGAGCGTCGATTTTTGTGATGCTCGTCAGGGGGGCGGAGCCTATGGAAA
AACGCCAGCAACGCGGCCTTTTTACGGTTCCTGGCCTTTTGCTGGCCTTTTGCTCACATGAGATCTTGGC
AGGATATATTGTGGTGTAACGTTATCAGCTTGCATGCCGGTCGATCTAGTAACATAGATGACACCGCGCG
CGATAATTTATCCTAGTTTGCGCGCTATATTTTGTTTTCTATCGCGTATTAAATGTATAATTGCGGGACT
CTAATCATAAAAACCCATCTCATAAATAACGTCATGCATTACATGTTAATTATTACATGCTTAACGTAAT
TCAACAGAAATTATATGATAATCATCGCAAGACCGGCAACAGGATTCAATCTTAAGAAACTTTATTGCCA
AATGTTTGAACGATCTGCTTGACTCTAGCTAGAGTCCGAACCCCAGAGTCCCGCTCAGAAGAACTCGTCA
AGAAGGCGATAGAAGGCGATGCGCTGCGAATCGGGAGCGGCGATACCGTAAAGCACGAGGAAGCGGTCAG
CCCATTCGCCGCCAAGCTCTTCAGCAATATCACGGGTAGCCAACGCTATGTCCTGATAGCGGTCCGCCAC
ACCCAGCCGGCCACAGTCGATGAATCCAGAAAAGCGGCCATTTTCCACCATGATATTCGGCAAGCAGGCA
TCGCCGTGGGTCACGACGAGATCCTCGCCGTCGGGCATCCGCGCCTTGAGCCTGGCGAACAGTTCGGCTG
GCGCGAGCCCCTGATGCTCTTCGTCCAGATCATCCTGATCGACAAGACCGGCTTCCATCCGAGTACGTGC
TCGCTCGATGCGATGTTTCGCTTGGTGGTCGAATGGGCAGGTAGCCGGATCAAGCGTATGCAGCCGCCGC
ATTGCATCAGCCATGATGGATACTTTCTCGGCAGGAGCAAGGTGAGATGACAGGAGATCCTGCCCCGGCA
CTTCGCCCAATAGCAGCCAGTCCCTTCCCGCTTCAGTGACAACGTCGAGCACAGCTGCGCAAGGAACGCC
CGTCGTGGCCAGCCACGATAGCCGCGCTGCCTCGTCTTGGAGTTCATTCAGGGCACCGGACAGGTCGGTC
TTGACAAAAAGAACCGGGCGCCCCTGCGCTGACAGCCGGAACACGGCGGCATCAGAGCAGCCGATTGTCT
GTTGTGCCCAGTCATAGCCGAATAGCCTCTCCACCCAAGCGGCCGGAGAACCTGCGTGCAATCCATCTTG
TTCAATCATGCCTCGATCGAGTTGAGAGTGAATATGAGACTCTAATTGGATACCGAGGGGAATTTATGGA
ACGTCAGTGGAGCATTTTTGACAAGAAATATTTGCTAGCTGATAGTGACCTTAGGCGACTTTTGAACGCG
CAATAATGGTTTCTGACGTATGTGCTTAGCTCATTAAACTCCAGAAACCCGCGGCTCAGTGGCTCCTTCA
ACGTTGCGGTTCTGTCAGTTCCAAACGTAAAACGGCTTGTCCCGCGTCATCGGCGGGGGTCATAACGTGA
CTCCCTTAATTCTCCGCTCATGATCGATAACATTAACGCTTACAATTTCCATTCGCCATTCAGGCTGCGC
AACTGTTGGGAAGGGCGATCGGTGCGGGCCTCTTCGCTATTACGCCAGCTGGCGAAAGGGGGATGTGCTG
CAAGGCGATTAAGTTGGGTAACGCCAGGGTTTTCCCAGTCACGACGTTGTAAAACGACGGCCAGTGAGCG
CGCGTAATACGACTCACTATAGGGCGAATTGGGTACCGGGCCCCCCCTCGAGGTCGACGGTATCGAT
